>Addgene plasmid #153159 | 33 x micro UFR-luc | addgene full sequence | sequence record 299715 | Addgene NGS Result
GGTACCGAGCTCCGTAACGTGTTTACTTTCGTAATGTTGACCGTAATATTTACCGTAAGTAAACAAACGT
AAGTAAATAAACGTAAGAGTGGCACAGCGACGTAAGTAAATACGTAAGTAAACACGTAAGTAAATAAACA
CGTAACGTGTTTACTTTCGTAAACAAACACGTAAGTAAACACGTAATGTTTGTTTCGTAAGTAAACACGT
AATATACATACGTAAGCAAACACGTAAGATTTAAACGTAAAGATTGAGTCGTAAACTCAATCTCGTAATG
TTGACCGTAATGTTGGTTTCGTAAAGCGACGCTATCGTAATGTTTACTCGTAAATTGTTTATTCGTAATT
GTTTACCGTAAATAAACACGTAATATTTACCGTAAGTAAACACGTAAACAAATACGTAAATAAATACGTA
AGTAAATACGTAAGCAAATACGTAAGTAAACAAACACGTAACTCGAGATCTAGACTCTAGAGGGTATATA
ATGGAAGCTCGAATTCCAGCTTGGCATTCCGGTACTGTTGGTAAAAAGCTTGGCATTCCGGTACTGTTGG
TAAAGCCACCATGGAAGACGCCAAAAACATAAAGAAAGGCCCGGCGCCATTCTATCCGCTGGAAGATGGA
ACCGCTGGAGAGCAACTGCATAAGGCTATGAAGAGATACGCCCTGGTTCCTGGAACAATTGCTTTTACAG
ATGCACATATCGAGGTGGACATCACTTACGCTGAGTACTTCGAAATGTCCGTTCGGTTGGCAGAAGCTAT
GAAACGATATGGGCTGAATACAAATCACAGAATCGTCGTATGCAGTGAAAACTCTCTTCAATTCTTTATG
CCGGTGTTGGGCGCGTTATTTATCGGAGTTGCAGTTGCGCCCGCGAACGACATTTATAATGAACGTGAAT
TGCTCAACAGTATGGGCATTTCGCAGCCTACCGTGGTGTTCGTTTCCAAAAAGGGGTTGCAAAAAATTTT
GAACGTGCAAAAAAAGCTCCCAATCATCCAAAAAATTATTATCATGGATTCTAAAACGGATTACCAGGGA
TTTCAGTCGATGTACACGTTCGTCACATCTCATCTACCTCCCGGTTTTAATGAATACGATTTTGTGCCAG
AGTCCTTCGATAGGGACAAGACAATTGCACTGATCATGAACTCCTCTGGATCTACTGGTCTGCCTAAAGG
TGTCGCTCTGCCTCATAGAACTGCCTGCGTGAGATTCTCGCATGCCAGAGATCCTATTTTTGGCAATCAA
ATCATTCCGGATACTGCGATTTTAAGTGTTGTTCCATTCCATCACGGTTTTGGAATGTTTACTACACTCG
GATATTTGATATGTGGATTTCGAGTCGTCTTAATGTATAGATTTGAAGAAGAGCTGTTTCTGAGGAGCCT
TCAGGATTACAAGATTCAAAGTGCGCTGCTGGTGCCAACCCTATTCTCCTTCTTCGCCAAAAGCACTCTG
ATTGACAAATACGATTTATCTAATTTACACGAAATTGCTTCTGGTGGCGCTCCCCTCTCTAAGGAAGTCG
GGGAAGCGGTTGCCAAGAGGTTCCATCTGCCAGGTATCAGGCAAGGATATGGGCTCACTGAGACTACATC
AGCTATTCTGATTACACCCGAGGGGGATGATAAACCGGGCGCGGTCGGTAAAGTTGTTCCATTTTTTGAA
GCGAAGGTTGTGGATCTGGATACCGGGAAAACGCTGGGCGTTAATCAAAGAGGCGAACTGTGTGTGAGAG
GTCCTATGATTATGTCCGGTTATGTAAACAATCCGGAAGCGACCAACGCCTTGATTGACAAGGATGGATG
GCTACATTCTGGAGACATAGCTTACTGGGACGAAGACGAACACTTCTTCATCGTTGACCGCCTGAAGTCT
CTGATTAAGTACAAAGGCTATCAGGTGGCTCCCGCTGAATTGGAATCCATCTTGCTCCAACACCCCAACA
TCTTCGACGCAGGTGTCGCAGGTCTTCCCGACGATGACGCCGGTGAACTTCCCGCCGCCGTTGTTGTTTT
GGAGCACGGAAAGACGATGACGGAAAAAGAGATCGTGGATTACGTCGCCAGTCAAGTAACAACCGCGAAA
AAGTTGCGCGGAGGAGTTGTGTTTGTGGACGAAGTACCGAAAGGTCTTACCGGAAAACTCGACGCAAGAA
AAATCAGAGAGATCCTCATAAAGGCCAAGAAGGGCGGAAAGATCGCCGTGTAATTCTAGAGTCGGGGCGG
CCGGCCGCTTCGAGCAGACATGATAAGATACATTGATGAGTTTGGACAAACCACAACTAGAATGCAGTGA
AAAAAATGCTTTATTTGTGAAATTTGTGATGCTATTGCTTTATTTGTAACCATTATAAGCTGCAATAAAC
AAGTTAACAACAACAATTGCATTCATTTTATGTTTCAGGTTCAGGGGGAGGTGTGGGAGGTTTTTTAAAG
CAAGTAAAACCTCTACAAATGTGGTAAAATCGATAAGGATCCGTCGACCGATGCCCTTGAGAGCCTTCAA
CCCAGTCAGCTCCTTCCGGTGGGCGCGGGGCATGACTATCGTCGCCGCACTTATGACTGTCTTCTTTATC
ATGCAACTCGTAGGACAGGTGCCGGCAGCGCTCTTCCGCTTCCTCGCTCACTGACTCGCTGCGCTCGGTC
GTTCGGCTGCGGCGAGCGGTATCAGCTCACTCAAAGGCGGTAATACGGTTATCCACAGAATCAGGGGATA
ACGCAGGAAAGAACATGTGAGCAAAAGGCCAGCAAAAGGCCAGGAACCGTAAAAAGGCCGCGTTGCTGGC
GTTTTTCCATAGGCTCCGCCCCCCTGACGAGCATCACAAAAATCGACGCTCAAGTCAGAGGTGGCGAAAC
CCGACAGGACTATAAAGATACCAGGCGTTTCCCCCTGGAAGCTCCCTCGTGCGCTCTCCTGTTCCGACCC
TGCCGCTTACCGGATACCTGTCCGCCTTTCTCCCTTCGGGAAGCGTGGCGCTTTCTCATAGCTCACGCTG
TAGGTATCTCAGTTCGGTGTAGGTCGTTCGCTCCAAGCTGGGCTGTGTGCACGAACCCCCCGTTCAGCCC
GACCGCTGCGCCTTATCCGGTAACTATCGTCTTGAGTCCAACCCGGTAAGACACGACTTATCGCCACTGG
CAGCAGCCACTGGTAACAGGATTAGCAGAGCGAGGTATGTAGGCGGTGCTACAGAGTTCTTGAAGTGGTG
GCCTAACTACGGCTACACTAGAAGAACAGTATTTGGTATCTGCGCTCTGCTGAAGCCAGTTACCTTCGGA
AAAAGAGTTGGTAGCTCTTGATCCGGCAAACAAACCACCGCTGGTAGCGGTGGTTTTTTTGTTTGCAAGC
AGCAGATTACGCGCAGAAAAAAAGGATCTCAAGAAGATCCTTTGATCTTTTCTACGGGGTCTGACGCTCA
GTGGAACGAAAACTCACGTTAAGGGATTTTGGTCATGAGATTATCAAAAAGGATCTTCACCTAGATCCTT
TTAAATTAAAAATGAAGTTTTAAATCAATCTAAAGTATATATGAGTAAACTTGGTCTGACAGTTACCAAT
GCTTAATCAGTGAGGCACCTATCTCAGCGATCTGTCTATTTCGTTCATCCATAGTTGCCTGACTCCCCGT
CGTGTAGATAACTACGATACGGGAGGGCTTACCATCTGGCCCCAGTGCTGCAATGATACCGCGAGACCCA
CGCTCACCGGCTCCAGATTTATCAGCAATAAACCAGCCAGCCGGAAGGGCCGAGCGCAGAAGTGGTCCTG
CAACTTTATCCGCCTCCATCCAGTCTATTAATTGTTGCCGGGAAGCTAGAGTAAGTAGTTCGCCAGTTAA
TAGTTTGCGCAACGTTGTTGCCATTGCTACAGGCATCGTGGTGTCACGCTCGTCGTTTGGTATGGCTTCA
TTCAGCTCCGGTTCCCAACGATCAAGGCGAGTTACATGATCCCCCATGTTGTGCAAAAAAGCGGTTAGCT
CCTTCGGTCCTCCGATCGTTGTCAGAAGTAAGTTGGCCGCAGTGTTATCACTCATGGTTATGGCAGCACT
GCATAATTCTCTTACTGTCATGCCATCCGTAAGATGCTTTTCTGTGACTGGTGAGTACTCAACCAAGTCA
TTCTGAGAATAGTGTATGCGGCGACCGAGTTGCTCTTGCCCGGCGTCAATACGGGATAATACCGCGCCAC
ATAGCAGAACTTTAAAAGTGCTCATCATTGGAAAACGTTCTTCGGGGCGAAAACTCTCAAGGATCTTACC
GCTGTTGAGATCCAGTTCGATGTAACCCACTCGTGCACCCAACTGATCTTCAGCATCTTTTACTTTCACC
AGCGTTTCTGGGTGAGCAAAAACAGGAAGGCAAAATGCCGCAAAAAAGGGAATAAGGGCGACACGGAAAT
GTTGAATACTCATACTCTTCCTTTTTCAATATTATTGAAGCATTTATCAGGGTTATTGTCTCATGAGCGG
ATACATATTTGAATGTATTTAGAAAAATAAACAAATAGGGGTTCCGCGCACATTTCCCCGAAAAGTGCCA
CCTG
[124 nt withheld, positions 4555-4678]
C
[91 nt withheld, positions 4680-4770]
A
[49 nt withheld, positions 4772-4820]
CCTTTGACGTTGGAGTCCACGTTCTTT
[37 nt withheld, positions 4848-4884]
ACCCTATCTCGGTCTATTCTTTTGATTTATAAGGGATTTTGCCGATTTCGGCCTATTGGTTAAAAAATGA
GCTGATTTAACAAAAATTTAACGCGAATTTTAACAAAATATTAACGCTTACAATTTGCCATTCGCCATTC
AGGCTGCGCAACTGTTGGGAAGGGCGATCGGTGCGGGCCTCTTCGCTATTACGCCAGCCCAAGCTACCAT
GATAAGTAAGTAATATTAAGGTACGGGAGGTACTTGGAGCGGCCGCAATAAAATATCTTTATTTTCATTA
CATCTGTGTGTTGGTTTTTTGTGTGAATCGATAGTACTAACATACGCTCTCCATCAAAACAAAACGAAAC
AAAACAAACTAGCAAAATAGGCTGTCCCCAGTGCAAGTGCAGGTGCCAGAACATTTCTCTATCGATA
Features (pLannotate 1.2.2; 12 found; start..end, strand, type, name):
    478..509     +  promoter       minP: minimal TATA-box promoter with low basal activity
    571..2223    +  CDS            luciferase: firefly luciferase; luc+; enhanced luc+ version of the luciferase gene
   2264..2385    -  polyA_signal   SV40 poly(A) signal: SV40 polyadenylation signal
   2408..2476    -  CDS            large T antigen (fragment): large T antigen from SV40 (simian virus 40)
   2492..2624    +  CDS            TcR (fragment): tetracycline efflux protein; tet; confers resistance to tetracycline
   2804..3392    -  rep_origin     ori: high-copy-number ColE1/pMB1/pBR322/pUC origin of replication
   3563..4423    -  CDS            AmpR: β-lactamase; bla; confers resistance to ampicillin, carbenicillin, and related antibiotics
   4424..4528    -  promoter       AmpR promoter: bla
   4555..4983    +  rep_origin     f1 ori (sequence partly withheld): f1 bacteriophage origin of replication; arrow indicates direction of (+) strand synthesis
   5015..5082    -  CDS            lacZα (fragment): LacZα fragment of β-galactosidase; lacZ fragment
   5141..5189    +  polyA_signal   poly(A) signal: synthetic polyadenylation signal
   5203..5294    +  misc_feature   pause site: RNA polymerase II transcriptional pause signal from the human α2 globin gene
