[The description below was written by a language model from this plasmid's Addgene catalogue record and pLannotate feature annotations shown in this document.]
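Description:
33 x micro UFR-luc is a firefly luciferase reporter plasmid built on the pGL3 backbone and intended for measuring the transcriptional activity of forkhead box (FOX) transcription factors in transfected cells. It is propagated in E. coli as a high-copy plasmid through a ColE1/pUC-type origin and selected with ampicillin via the β-lactamase gene and its native promoter. An f1 phage origin is also present, allowing single-stranded DNA production. The short large T antigen, tetracycline-resistance and lacZα fragments picked up in the annotation are backbone remnants rather than functional genes.

The catalogue lists the insert as "luciferase", but the stated 449 bp size and the SacI/XhoI cloning sites fit a regulatory element placed upstream of the reporter rather than the luciferase gene itself. The plasmid name suggests this is a 33-copy array of a short response element, which would occupy the unannotated stretch at the start of the sequence ahead of the promoter. The record does not define "UFR" or describe the repeat unit, and the feature table does not annotate it. Downstream sits minP, a minimal TATA-box promoter with low basal activity, followed by the luc+ firefly luciferase coding sequence and an SV40 polyadenylation signal. A synthetic poly(A) signal and the human α2-globin RNA polymerase II pause site lie upstream of the cloning region, where they limit read-through transcription from the backbone and keep background low.

In this arrangement, luciferase output depends on transcription factors binding the upstream element and recruiting the transcription machinery to the minimal promoter. The plasmid therefore serves as a readout of FOX factor activity, for example when co-transfected with FOX expression constructs.
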