Addgene plasmid #153159: 33 x micro UFR-luc
Purpose: Luciferase reporter plasmid for FOXTF
Depositing lab: Stefan Koch. Depositing organization: Linkopings Universitet. Publication: A uniform expression library for the exploration of FOX transcription factor biology. Moparthi L, Koch S. Differentiation. 2020 Sep - Oct;115:30-36. doi: 10.1016/j.diff.2020.08.002. Epub 2020 Aug 20. PubMed 32858261.
Backbone
  Vector backbone: pGL3
  Backbone size w/o insert (bp): 4853
  Vector type: Luciferase
Growth in bacteria
  Bacterial resistance: Ampicillin, 100 μg/mL
  Growth temperature: 37°C
  Growth strain: DH5alpha
  Copy number: High Copy
Gene/Insert
  Gene/Insert name: luciferase
  Species: Other
  Insert size (bp): 449
  Promoter: minP
  Cloning method: Restriction Enzyme; 5′ cloning site SacI (not destroyed); 3′ cloning site XhoI (not destroyed)
  Sequencing primers: 5′ RVPrimer3; 3′ LucNRev
Terms and licenses: Academic/Nonprofit Terms; Industry Terms: Not Available to Industry
How to cite: 33 x micro UFR-luc was a gift from Stefan Koch (Addgene plasmid # 153159 ; http://n2t.net/addgene:153159 ; RRID:Addgene_153159)
